Addgene plasmid #157669: pSCMV-H2B-FT-Fast
Purpose: Retroviral vector for expressing chimeric human histone H2B fused with the "Fast" variant of the monomeric color-changing fluorescent timer (FT) in mammalian cells.
Depositing lab: Shangqin Guo. Depositing organization: Yale University. Publication: Resolving Cell Cycle Speed in One Snapshot with a Live-Cell Fluorescent Reporter. Eastman AE, Chen X, Hu X, Hartman AA, Pearlman Morales AM, Yang C, Lu J, Kueh HY, Guo S. Cell Rep. 2020 Jun 23;31(12):107804. doi: 10.1016/j.celrep.2020.107804. PubMed 32579930.
Backbone
  Vector backbone: pSCMV
  Backbone manufacturer: Guo et al. 2012 (PMC3478612)
  Backbone size w/o insert (bp): 7060
  Total vector size (bp): 8173
  Vector type: Mammalian Expression, Retroviral
  Selectable markers: Puromycin
Growth in bacteria
  Bacterial resistance: Ampicillin, 100 μg/mL
  Growth temperature: 37°C
  Growth strain: NEB Stable
  Copy number: Unknown
Gene/Insert
  Gene/Insert name: Histone H2B (alt name: H2B)
  Species: H. sapiens (human)
  Insert size (bp): 1113
  Promoter: CMV
  Tag / fusion protein: Fast-FT (C terminal on insert)
  Cloning method: Restriction Enzyme; 5′ cloning site HindIII (not destroyed); 3′ cloning site XhoI (not destroyed)
  Sequencing primers: 5′ attaatacgactcactatagggag; 3′ tgagggctggataaagggag
Terms and licenses: Academic/Nonprofit Terms; Industry Terms: Not Available to Industry
How to cite: pSCMV-H2B-FT-Fast was a gift from Shangqin Guo (Addgene plasmid # 157669 ; http://n2t.net/addgene:157669 ; RRID:Addgene_157669)
