[The description below was written by a language model from this plasmid's Addgene catalogue record and pLannotate feature annotations shown in this document.]
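Description:
pSCMV-H2B-FT-Fast is a gammaretroviral (murine leukemia/murine embryonic stem cell virus-type) vector built on the pSCMV backbone for stable expression of a histone-tagged fluorescent timer in mammalian cells. It is propagated in E. coli through a high-copy ColE1/pUC-type origin with ampicillin selection (AmpR with its own promoter). The catalogue lists a total size of about 8.2 kb, and the sequenced record is slightly shorter at 8,142 nt. The viral portion lies on the minus strand of the annotated record. It consists of an MESV 5' LTR, the MESV Ψ packaging signal with a truncated gag region lacking its start codon, and a self-inactivating ΔU3 MoMLV 3' LTR. After integration, expression should therefore depend on internal promoters rather than LTR activity. A mouse PGK promoter driving puromycin N-acetyltransferase sits in the same orientation as the viral genome and allows selection of transduced cells.

The payload is a complete expression unit placed in the opposite orientation to the viral transcript. The CMV enhancer and promoter drive human histone H2B (annotated as HIST1H2BJ) fused at its C terminus to codon-optimized Fast-FT, a monomeric mCherry derivative that matures from blue to red over time, and the unit ends in a bGH polyadenylation signal. This antisense arrangement keeps the internal poly(A) signal from prematurely terminating the genomic RNA during packaging. The insert was cloned between HindIII and XhoI and is flanked by T7 and SP6 promoters. Several short annotated fragments (env, TcR, lacZα, rop, lacI, an HIV-1 LTR match) appear to be backbone remnants or partial matches. The chromatin-bound timer's blue-to-red ratio serves as a live-cell reporter, and the associated publication concerns resolving cell cycle speed from a single snapshot.
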