Features (pLannotate 1.2.2; 27 found; start..end, strand, type, name):
     44..142     -  CDS            env (fragment): murine leukemia virus gPr80 envelope polyprotein precursor; env; proteolytically cleaved into gp70SU and p15TM subunits
    143..344     +  CDS            TcR (fragment): tetracycline efflux protein; tet; confers resistance to tetracycline
    344..493     +  CDS            lacZα (fragment): LacZα fragment of β-galactosidase; lacZ fragment
    499..598     -  misc_feature   bom (fragment): basis of mobility region from pBR322
    700..735     -  CDS            rop (fragment): Rop protein, which maintains plasmids at low copy number; rop
    830..934     +  promoter       AmpR promoter: bla
    935..1795    +  CDS            AmpR: β-lactamase; bla; confers resistance to ampicillin, carbenicillin, and related antibiotics
   1966..2554    +  rep_origin     ori: high-copy-number ColE1/pMB1/pBR322/pUC origin of replication
   2737..2829    +  CDS            lacI (fragment): lac repressor; lacI; The lac repressor binds to the lac operator to inhibit transcription in E. coli. This inhibition can be relieved by adding lactose or isopropyl-β-D-thiogalactopyranoside (IPTG).
   2842..2863    +  protein_bind   CAP binding site: CAP binding activates transcription in the presence of cAMP. E. coli catabolite activator protein
   2878..2908    +  promoter       lac promoter: promoter for the E. coli lac operon
   2916..2932    +  protein_bind   lac operator: The lac repressor binds to the lac operator to inhibit transcription in E. coli. This inhibition can be relieved by adding lactose or isopropyl-β-D-thiogalactopyranoside (IPTG). lac repressor encoded by lacI
   3094..3388    -  LTR            3' LTR (ΔU3) (fragment): self-inactivating 3' long terminal repeat (LTR) from Moloney murine leukemia virus
   3385..3419    -  LTR            3' LTR (ΔU3) (fragment): self-inactivating 3' long terminal repeat (LTR) from Moloney murine leukemia virus
   3518..4117    -  CDS            PuroR: puromycin N-acetyltransferase; pac from Streptomyces alboniger; confers resistance to puromycin
   4142..4641    -  promoter       PGK promoter: mouse phosphoglycerate kinase 1 promoter
   4677..5056    +  enhancer       CMV enhancer: human cytomegalovirus immediate early enhancer
   5057..5260    +  promoter       CMV promoter: human cytomegalovirus (CMV) immediate early promoter
   5256..5289    +  LTR            5' LTR (truncated) (fragment): truncated 5' long terminal repeat (LTR) from HIV-1
   5305..5323    +  promoter       T7 promoter: promoter for bacteriophage T7 RNA polymerase
   5343..5720    +  CDS            H2B (sequence withheld): human histone H2B; HIST1H2BJ
   5727..6437    +  CDS            Fast-FT: blue-to-red fluorescent timer derivative of mCherry (Subach et al., 2009) mammalian codon-optimized
   6465..6483    -  promoter       SP6 promoter: promoter for bacteriophage SP6 RNA polymerase
   6509..6716    +  polyA_signal   bGH poly(A) signal: bovine growth hormone polyadenylation signal
   6740..7156    -  CDS            gag (truncated): truncated Moloney murine leukemia virus (MMLV) gag gene lacking the start codon
   7223..7564    -  misc_feature   MESV Ψ: packaging signal of murine embryonic stem cell virus
   7628..2       -  LTR            5' LTR (across the origin): 5' long terminal repeat from murine embryonic stem cell virus
>Addgene plasmid #157669 | pSCMV-H2B-FT-Fast | addgene full sequence | sequence record 308111 | Addgene NGS Result
TTCCCCCCTTTTTCTGGAGACTAAATAAAATCTTTTATTTTATCTATGGCTCGTACTCTATAGGCTTCAG
CTGGTGATATTGTTGAGTCAAAACTAGAGCCTGGACCACTGATATCCTGTCTTTAACAAATTGGACTAAT
CGCCTCTACGCCGGACGCATCGTGGCCGGCATCACCGGCGCCACAGGTGCGGTTGCTGGCGCCTATATCG
CCGACATCACCGATGGGGAAGATCGGGCTCGCCACTTCGGGCTCATGAGCGCTTGTTTCGGCGTGGGTAT
GGTGGCAGGCCCCGTGGCCGGGGGACTGTTGGGCGCCATCTCCTTGCATGCACCATTCCTTGCGCCGTCG
TTTTACAACGTCGTGACTGGGAAAACCCTGGCGTTACCCAACTTAATCGCCTTGCAGCACATCCCCCTTT
CGCCAGCTGGCGTAATAGCGAAGAGGCCCGCACCGATCGCCCTTCCCAACAGTTGCGCAGCCTGAATGGC
GAATGGCGCCTGATGCGGTATTTTCTCCTTACGCATCTGTGCGGTATTTCACACCGCATATGGTGCACTC
TCAGTACAATCTGCTCTGATGCCGCATAGTTAAGCCAGCCCCGACACCCGCCAACACCCGCTGACGCGCC
CTGACGGGCTTGTCTGCTCCCGGCATCCGCTTACAGACAAGCTGTGACCGTCTCCGGGAGCTGCATGTGT
CAGAGGTTTTCACCGTCATCACCGAAACGCGCGAGACGAAAGGGCCTCGTGATACGCCTATTTTTATAGG
TTAATGTCATGATAATAATGGTTTCTTAGACGTCAGGTGGCACTTTTCGGGGAAATGTGCGCGGAACCCC
TATTTGTTTATTTTTCTAAATACATTCAAATATGTATCCGCTCATGAGACAATAACCCTGATAAATGCTT
CAATAATATTGAAAAAGGAAGAGTATGAGTATTCAACATTTCCGTGTCGCCCTTATTCCCTTTTTTGCGG
CATTTTGCCTTCCTGTTTTTGCTCACCCAGAAACGCTGGTGAAAGTAAAAGATGCTGAAGATCAGTTGGG
TGCACGAGTGGGTTACATCGAACTGGATCTCAACAGCGGTAAGATCCTTGAGAGTTTTCGCCCCGAAGAA
CGTTTTCCAATGATGAGCACTTTTAAAGTTCTGCTATGTGGCGCGGTATTATCCCGTATTGACGCCGGGC
AAGAGCAACTCGGTCGCCGCATACACTATTCTCAGAATGACTTGGTTGAGTACTCACCAGTCACAGAAAA
GCATCTTACGGATGGCATGACAGTAAGAGAATTATGCAGTGCTGCCATAACCATGAGTGATAACACTGCG
GCCAACTTACTTCTGACAACGATCGGAGGACCGAAGGAGCTAACCGCTTTTTTGCACAACATGGGGGATC
ATGTAACTCGCCTTGATCGTTGGGAACCGGAGCTGAATGAAGCCATACCAAACGACGAGCGTGACACCAC
GATGCCTGTAGCAATGGCAACAACGTTGCGCAAACTATTAACTGGCGAACTACTTACTCTAGCTTCCCGG
CAACAATTAATAGACTGGATGGAGGCGGATAAAGTTGCAGGACCACTTCTGCGCTCGGCCCTTCCGGCTG
GCTGGTTTATTGCTGATAAATCTGGAGCCGGTGAGCGTGGGTCTCGCGGTATCATTGCAGCACTGGGGCC
AGATGGTAAGCCCTCCCGTATCGTAGTTATCTACACGACGGGGAGTCAGGCAACTATGGATGAACGAAAT
AGACAGATCGCTGAGATAGGTGCCTCACTGATTAAGCATTGGTAACTGTCAGACCAAGTTTACTCATATA
TACTTTAGATTGATTTAAAACTTCATTTTTAATTTAAAAGGATCTAGGTGAAGATCCTTTTTGATAATCT
CATGACCAAAATCCCTTAACGTGAGTTTTCGTTCCACTGAGCGTCAGACCCCGTAGAAAAGATCAAAGGA
TCTTCTTGAGATCCTTTTTTTCTGCGCGTAATCTGCTGCTTGCAAACAAAAAAACCACCGCTACCAGCGG
TGGTTTGTTTGCCGGATCAAGAGCTACCAACTCTTTTTCCGAAGGTAACTGGCTTCAGCAGAGCGCAGAT
ACCAAATACTGTTCTTCTAGTGTAGCCGTAGTTAGGCCACCACTTCAAGAACTCTGTAGCACCGCCTACA
TACCTCGCTCTGCTAATCCTGTTACCAGTGGCTGCTGCCAGTGGCGATAAGTCGTGTCTTACCGGGTTGG
ACTCAAGACGATAGTTACCGGATAAGGCGCAGCGGTCGGGCTGAACGGGGGGTTCGTGCACACAGCCCAG
CTTGGAGCGAACGACCTACACCGAACTGAGATACCTACAGCGTGAGCTATGAGAAAGCGCCACGCTTCCC
GAAGGGAGAAAGGCGGACAGGTATCCGGTAAGCGGCAGGGTCGGAACAGGAGAGCGCACGAGGGAGCTTC
CAGGGGGAAACGCCTGGTATCTTTATAGTCCTGTCGGGTTTCGCCACCTCTGACTTGAGCGTCGATTTTT
GTGATGCTCGTCAGGGGGGCGGAGCCTATGGAAAAACGCCAGCAACGCGGCCTTTTTACGGTTCCTGGCC
TTTTGCTGGCCTTTTGCTCACATGTTCTTTCCTGCGTTATCCCCTGATTCTGTGGATAACCGTATTACCG
CCTTTGAGTGAGCTGATACCGCTCGCCGCAGCCGAACGACCGAGCGCAGCGAGTCAGTGAGCGAGGAAGC
GGAAGAGCGCCCAATACGCAAACCGCCTCTCCCCGCGCGTTGGCCGATTCATTAATGCAGCTGGCACGAC
AGGTTTCCCGACTGGAAAGCGGGCAGTGAGCGCAACGCAATTAATGTGAGTTAGCTCACTCATTAGGCAC
CCCAGGCTTTACACTTTATGCTTCCGGCTCGTATGTTGTGTGGAATTGTGAGCGGATAACAATTTCACAA
TTCTCCCCAGCTCTTTCTGCGCTGTCCATAATGAACTATTTCAGGAGTATTGGAGTATGTGGATTCAAAA
CAGTGGCTAATTGAGTCAGGATTACTTAATATTCGACTCCTACCCTCAGAATGTTGTTCTCCAACTTCAA
GAAACTGTTACCCATGAAAGACCCCCGCTGACGGGTAGTCAATCACTCAGAGGAGACCCTCCCAAGGAAC
AGCGAGACCACAAGTCGGATGCAACTGCAAGAGGGTTTATTGGATACACGGGTACCCGGGCGACGCAGTC
TATCGGAGGACTGGCGCGCCGAGTGAGGGGTTGTGGGCTCTTTTATTGAGCTCGGGGAGCAGAAGCGCGC
GAACAGAAGCGAGAAGCGAACTGATTGGTTAGTTCAAATAAGGCACAGGGTCATTTCAGGTCCTTGGGGC
ACCCTGGAAACATCTGATGGTTCTCTAGCTTGCCAAACCTACAGGTGGGGTCTTTCATTCCCCCCTTTTT
CTGGAGACTAAATAAAATCTTTTATTTTATCGATGCATGGGGTCGTGCGCTCCTTTCGGTCGGGCGCTGC
GGGTCGTGGGGCGGGCGTCAGGCACCGGGCTTGCGGGTCATGCACCAGGTGCGCGGTCCTTCGGGCACCT
CGACGTCGGCGGTGACGGTGAAGCCGAGCCGCTCGTAGAAGGGGAGGTTGCGGGGCGCGGAGGTCTCCAG
GAAGGCGGGCACCCCGGCGCGCTCGGCCGCCTCCACTCCGGGGAGCACGACGGCGCTGCCCAGACCCTTG
CCCTGGTGGTCGGGCGAGACGCCGACGGTGGCCAGGAACCACGCGGGCTCCTTGGGCCGGTGCGGCGCCA
GGAGGCCTTCCATCTGTTGCTGCGCGGCCAGCCGGGAACCGCTCAACTCGGCCATGCGCGGGCCGATCTC
GGCGAACACCGCCCCCGCTTCGACGCTCTCCGGCGTGGTCCAGACCGCCACCGCGGCGCCGTCGTCCGCG
ACCCACACCTTGCCGATGTCGAGCCCGACGCGCGTGAGGAAGAGTTCTTGCAGCTCGGTGACCCGCTCGA
TGTGGCGGTCCGGATCGACGGTGTGGCGCGTGGCGGGGTAGTCGGCGAACGCGGCGGCGAGGGTGCGTAC
GGCCCTGGGGACGTCGTCGCGGGTGGCGAGGCGCACCGTGGGCTTGTACTCGGTCATGGTAAGCTAGCTT
GGGCTGCAGGTCGAAAGGCCCGGAGATGAGGAAGAGGAGAACAGCGCGGCAGACGTGCGCTTTTGAAGCG
TGCAGAATGCCGGGCCTCCGGAGGACCTTCGGGCGCCCGCCCCGCCCCTGAGCCCGCCCCTGAGCCCGCC
CCCGGACCCACCCCTTCCCAGCCTCTGAGCCCAGAAAGCGAAGGAGCAAAGCTGCTATTGGCCGCTGCCC
CAAAGGCCTACCCGCTTCCATTGCTCAGCGGTGCTGTCCATCTGCACGAGACTAGTGAGACGTGCTACTT
CCATTTGTCACGTCCTGCACGACGCGAGCTGCGGGGCGGGGGGGAACTTCCTGACTAGGGGAGGAGTAGA
AGGTGGCGCGAAGGGGCCACCAAAGAACGGAGCCGGTTGGCGCCTACCGGTGGATGTGGAATGTGTGCGA
GGCCAGAGGCCACTTGTGTAGCGCCAAGTGCCCAGCGGGGCTGCTAAAGCGCATGCTCCAGACTGCCTTG
GGAAAAGCGCCTCCCCTACCCGGTAGAATTCGATGTACGGGCCAGATATACGCGTTGACATTGATTATTG
ACTAGTTATTAATAGTAATCAATTACGGGGTCATTAGTTCATAGCCCATATATGGAGTTCCGCGTTACAT
AACTTACGGTAAATGGCCCGCCTGGCTGACCGCCCAACGACCCCCGCCCATTGACGTCAATAATGACGTA
TGTTCCCATAGTAACGCCAATAGGGACTTTCCATTGACGTCAATGGGTGGAGTATTTACGGTAAACTGCC
CACTTGGCAGTACATCAAGTGTATCATATGCCAAGTACGCCCCCTATTGACGTCAATGACGGTAAATGGC
CCGCCTGGCATTATGCCCAGTACATGACCTTATGGGACTTTCCTACTTGGCAGTACATCTACGTATTAGT
CATCGCTATTACCATGGTGATGCGGTTTTGGCAGTACATCAATGGGCGTGGATAGCGGTTTGACTCACGG
GGATTTCCAAGTCTCCACCCCATTGACGTCAATGGGAGTTTGTTTTGGCACCAAAATCAACGGGACTTTC
CAAAATGTCGTAACAACTCCGCCCCATTGACGCAAATGGGCGGTAGGCGTGTACGGTGGGAGGTCTATAT
AAGCAGAGCTCTCTGGCTAACTAGAGAACCCACTGCTTACTGGCTTATCGAAATTAATACGACTCACTAT
AGGGAGACCCAAGCTTGGCACC
[378 nt withheld, positions 5343-5720]
GATCCGATGGTGAGCAAGGGCGAGGAGGATAACATGGCCATCATCAAAGAGTTCATGCGTTTCAAAGTGC
ACGTGGAGGGTTCCGTGAACGGCCACGAGTTCGAGATCGAGGGCGAGGGCAAGGGCCGCCCCTACGAGGG
CACCCAGACCGCCAAGCTGAAGGTGACCAAGGGTGGCCCCCTGCCCTTCGCCTGGGACATCCTGTCCCCT
CAGTTCATGTACGGCTCCAGGGCCTACGTGAAGCATCCCGCCGACATCCCCGACTACTGGAAGCTGTCCT
TCCCCGAGGGCTTCAAGTGGGAGCGCGTGATGAACTTCGAGGACGGCGGCGTGGTGACCGTGACCCAGGA
CTCCTCCCTGCAGGACGGCGAGTTCATCTACAAGGTGAAGCTGCGCGGAACTAACTTCCCCTCCGACGGC
CCCGTAATGCAGAAGAAGACCATGGGCTGGGAGGCCTCCACCGAGCGGATGTACCCCGAGGACGGCGCCC
TGAAGGGCGAGATCAAGCAGAGGCTGAAGCTGAAGGACGGCGGCCACTACGACGCTGAGGTCAAGACCAC
CTACAAGGCCAAGAAGCCCGTGCAGCTGCCCGGCGCCTACAACGTCAATATCAAGTTGGACATCACATCC
CACAACGAGGACTACACCATCGTGGAACAGTACGAACGCTCCGAGGGCCGCCACTCCACCGGCGGCATGG
ACGAGCTGTACAAGTAACTCGAGCATGCATCTAGAGGGCCCTATTCTATAGTGTCACCTAAATGCTAGAG
CTCGCTGATCAGCCTCGACTGTGCCTTCTAGTTGCCAGCCATCTGTTGTTTGCCCCTCCCCCGTGCCTTC
CTTGACCCTGGAAGGTGCCACTCCCACTGTCCTTTCCTAATAAAATGAGGAAATTGCATCGCATTGTCTG
AGTAGGTGTCATTCTATTCTGGGGGGTGGGGTGGGGCAGGACAGCAAGGGGGAGGATTGGGAAGACAATA
GCAGGCATGCTGGGGATGTCGAGAGATCGATCTAATTCCGGCGCCTAGAGAAGGAGTGAGGGCTGGATAA
AGGGAGGATCGAGGCGGGGTCGAACGAGGAGGTTCAAGGGGGAGAGACGGGGCGGATGGAGGAAGAGGAG
GCGGAGGCTTAGGGTGTACAAAGGGCTTGACCCAGGGAGGGGGGTCAAAAGCCAAGGCTTCCCAGGTCAC
GATGTAGGGGACCTGGTCTGGGTGTCCATGCGGGCCAGGTGAAAAGACCTTGATCTTAACCTGGGTGATG
AGGTCTCGGTTAAAGGTGCCGTCTCGCGGCCATCCGACGTTAAAGGTTGGCCATTCTGCAGAGCAGAAGG
TAACCCAACGTCTCTTCTTGACATCTACCGACTGGTTGTGAGCGATCCGCTCGACATCTTTCCAGTGACC
TAAGGTCAAACTTAAGGGAGTGGTAACAGTCTGGCCCTAATTTTCAGACAAATACAGAAACACAGTCAGA
CAGAGACAACACAGAACGATGCTGCAGCGCTGCAGCAGACAAGACGCGCGGCTTCGGTTCCAAACCGAAA
GCAAAAATTCAGACGGAGGCGGGAACTGTTTTAGGTTCTCGTCTCCTACCAGAACCACATATCCTGACGG
GGTCGGATTCCACATCGACTCCCTTCCTCAGGTCGGGCCACAAAAACGGCCCCCAAAGTCCCTGGGACGT
CTCCCAGGGTTGCGGCCGGGTGTTCAGAACTCGTCAGTTCCACCACGGGTCCGCCAGATACAGAGCTAGT
TAGCTAACTAGTACAGACGCAGGCGCAAACATTAGATGCCGGCACAAACACGCACAAAGACAGAGACAGA
CACGAAACGACCGCTGGCCAGCTTACCTCCCGGCGGGGGGGTCGGTGGTCCCTGGGCAGGGGTCTCCAAA
TCTCGGTGGAACCTCCAAATGAAAGACCCCCGAGGTGGGCAGTCAATCAATCTGAGGAGACCCTCCCAAG
GATCAGCGAGTCCACGATTCGGATGCAAACAGCAAGAGGCTTTATTGGGAATACGGGTACCCGGGCGACG
CAGTCTATCGGAGGACTGGCGCGCCGAGTGAGGGGTTGTGGGCTCTTTTATTGAGCTCGGGGAGCAGAAG
CGCGCGAACAGAAGCGAGAAGCGAACTGATTGGTTAGTTCAAATAAGGCACAGGGTCATTTCAGGTCCTT
GGGGCACCCTGGAAACATCTGATGGTTCTCTAGAAACTGCTGAGGGCGGGACCGCATCTGGGGACCATCT
GTTCTTGGCCCTGAGCCGGGGCAGGAACTGCTTACCACAGATATCCTGTTTGGCCCATATTCTGCTGTCT
CTCTGTTCCTAACCTTGATCTGAACTTCTCTATTCTCAGTTATGTATTTTCCATGCCTTGCAAAATGGCG
TTACTTAAGCTAGCTTGCCAAACCTACAGGTGGGGTCTTTCA
